Addgene plasmid #248846: GST-tag ARIH2 binding E2 variant L3A2-2
Purpose: N-term GST tag E2 variant selected for ARIH2
Depositing lab: Brenda Schulman. Depositing organization: Max Planck Institute of Biochemistry. Publication: E2 variants for probing E3 ubiquitin ligase activities. Du J, Andree GA, Horn-Ghetko D, Stier L, Singh J, Kostrhon S, Kiss L, Mann M, Sidhu SS, Schulman BA. Proc Natl Acad Sci U S A. 2026 Jan 6;123(1):e2524899122. doi: 10.1073/pnas.2524899122. Epub 2026 Jan 2. PubMed 41481455.
Backbone
  Vector backbone: pGEX
  Vector type: Bacterial Expression
Growth in bacteria
  Bacterial resistance: Ampicillin, 100 μg/mL
  Growth temperature: 37°C
  Growth strain: DH5alpha
  Copy number: High Copy
Gene/Insert
  Gene/Insert name: GST-L3A2-2
  Species: Synthetic
  Insert size (bp): 465
  Tag / fusion protein: GST (N terminal on insert); Avi (C terminal on insert)
  Cloning method: Gibson Cloning
Terms and licenses: Academic/Nonprofit Terms; Industry Terms: Not Available to Industry
How to cite: GST-tag ARIH2 binding E2 variant L3A2-2 was a gift from Brenda Schulman (Addgene plasmid # 248846 ; http://n2t.net/addgene:248846 ; RRID:Addgene_248846)
