[The description below was written by a language model from this plasmid's Addgene catalogue record and pLannotate feature annotations shown in this document.]
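Description:
GST-tag ARIH2 binding E2 variant L3A2-2 is a pGEX-based bacterial expression plasmid of about 5.6 kb that produces an engineered ubiquitin-conjugating enzyme (E2) variant as a GST fusion in E. coli. It replicates from a high-copy ColE1/pMB1-type origin and is selected with ampicillin through the β-lactamase gene (AmpR) and its own promoter. As in other pGEX vectors, expression is driven by the strong hybrid tac promoter with an adjacent lac operator. A plasmid-borne lacI gene supplies the lac repressor, so transcription stays off until it is induced with IPTG. The table also annotates backbone remnants: a lac promoter/operator with a lacZα fragment, bom and rop fragments, and a short yciV fragment.

The open reading frame begins with Schistosoma japonicum glutathione S-transferase, followed by a TEV protease recognition site (annotated as a fragment) and then the synthetic 465 bp insert. The annotation tool matches this insert to human UBE2L3 (UbcH7), an E2 that works with HECT and RBR-family E3 ligases, which suggests that L3A2-2 is a UBE2L3-derived variant. The record states that it was selected for binding to the RBR ligase ARIH2, but the specific substitutions are not given. The catalogue lists a C-terminal Avi tag, a substrate for site-specific biotinylation by BirA, although the feature table does not annotate it. A second short UBE2L3 fragment lies downstream of the main coding region, and its role is not explained. GST allows glutathione-affinity purification or pulldown, and the TEV site should allow the tag to be removed. According to the associated publication title, such E2 variants are used to probe E3 ubiquitin ligase activities.
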