Features (pLannotate 1.2.2; 19 found; start..end, strand, type, name):
      1..654     +  CDS            GST26_SCHJA: Experimental evidence at protein level: Swiss-Prot protein existence level 1. GST isoenzymes appear to play a central role in the parasite detoxification system. Other functions are also suspected including a role in increasing the solubility of haematin in the parasite gut. From Schistosoma japonicum (Blood fluke).
    661..680     +  CDS            TEV site (fragment): tobacco etch virus (TEV) protease recognition and cleavage site
    691..1149    +  CDS            UBE2L3: UB2L3_HUMAN - Also known as UBCE7, UBCH7. Experimental evidence at protein level: Swiss-Prot protein existence level 1. Ubiquitin-conjugating enzyme E2 that specifically acts with HECT-type and RBR family E3 ubiquitin-protein ligases. Does not function with most RING-containing E3 ubiquitin-protein ligases because it lacks intrinsic E3-independent reactivity with lysine: in contrast, it has activity with the RBR family E3 enzymes, such as PRKN and ARIH1, that function like RING-HECT hybrids. Accepts ubiquitin from the E1 complex and catalyzes its covalent attachment to other proteins. In vitro
   1202..1306    +  CDS            UBE2L3 (fragment): UB2L3_HUMAN - Also known as UBCE7, UBCH7. Experimental evidence at protein level: Swiss-Prot protein existence level 1. Ubiquitin-conjugating enzyme E2 that specifically acts with HECT-type and RBR family E3 ubiquitin-protein ligases. Does not function with most RING-containing E3 ubiquitin-protein ligases because it lacks intrinsic E3-independent reactivity with lysine: in contrast, it has activity with the RBR family E3 enzymes, such as PRKN and ARIH1, that function like RING-HECT hybrids. Accepts ubiquitin from the E1 complex and catalyzes its covalent attachment to other proteins. In vitro
   1337..1376    +  CDS            rop (fragment): Rop protein, which maintains plasmids at low copy number; rop
   1478..1518    +  misc_feature   bom (fragment): basis of mobility region from pBR322
   1623..1727    +  promoter       AmpR promoter: bla
   1728..2588    +  CDS            AmpR: β-lactamase; bla; confers resistance to ampicillin, carbenicillin, and related antibiotics
   2759..3347    +  rep_origin     ori: high-copy-number ColE1/pMB1/pBR322/pUC origin of replication
   3533..3584    -  misc_feature   bom (fragment): basis of mobility region from pBR322
   3591..3668    +  promoter       lacI promoter: lacI
   3669..4751    +  CDS            lacI: lac repressor; lacI; The lac repressor binds to the lac operator to inhibit transcription in E. coli. This inhibition can be relieved by adding lactose or isopropyl-β-D-thiogalactopyranoside (IPTG).
   4764..4785    +  protein_bind   CAP binding site: CAP binding activates transcription in the presence of cAMP. E. coli catabolite activator protein
   4800..4830    +  promoter       lac promoter: promoter for the E. coli lac operon
   4838..4854    +  protein_bind   lac operator: The lac repressor binds to the lac operator to inhibit transcription in E. coli. This inhibition can be relieved by adding lactose or isopropyl-β-D-thiogalactopyranoside (IPTG). lac repressor encoded by lacI
   4874..5047    +  CDS            lacZα: LacZα fragment of β-galactosidase; lacZ fragment
   5311..5427    -  CDS            yciV (fragment): RNAAM_ECOLI - Also known as trpH From Escherichia coli (strain K12).
   5503..5531    +  promoter       tac promoter: strong E. coli promoter; hybrid between the trp and lac UV5 promoters
   5539..5555    +  protein_bind   lac operator: The lac repressor binds to the lac operator to inhibit transcription in E. coli. This inhibition can be relieved by adding lactose or isopropyl-β-D-thiogalactopyranoside (IPTG). lac repressor encoded by lacI
>Addgene plasmid #248846 | GST-tag ARIH2 binding E2 variant L3A2-2 | addgene full sequence | sequence record 496802 | Addgene NGS Result
ATGTCCCCTATACTAGGTTATTGGAAAATTAAGGGCCTTGTGCAACCCACTCGACTTCTTTTGGAATATC
TTGAAGAAAAATATGAAGAGCATTTGTATGAGCGCGATGAAGGTGATAAATGGCGAAACAAAAAGTTTGA
ATTGGGTTTGGAGTTTCCCAATCTTCCTTATTATATTGATGGTGATGTTAAATTAACACAGTCTATGGCC
ATCATACGTTATATAGCTGACAAGCACAACATGTTGGGTGGTTGTCCAAAAGAGCGTGCAGAGATTTCAA
TGCTTGAAGGAGCGGTTTTGGATATTAGATACGGTGTTTCGAGAATTGCATATAGTAAAGACTTTGAAAC
TCTCAAAGTTGATTTTCTTAGCAAGCTACCTGAAATGCTGAAAATGTTCGAAGATCGTTTATGTCATAAA
ACATATTTAAATGGTGATCATGTAACCCATCCTGACTTCATGTTGTATGACGCTCTTGATGTTGTTTTAT
ACATGGACCCAATGTGCCTGGATGCGTTCCCAAAATTAGTTTGTTTTAAAAAACGTATTGAAGCTATCCC
ACAAATTGATAAGTACTTGAAATCCAGCAAGTATATAGCATGGCCTTTGCAGGGCTGGCAAGCCACGTTT
GGTGGTGGCGACCATCCTCCAAAATCGGATGAAAACCTGTATTTTCAGGGATCCATGAAAGCGGCCAGCA
GGAGGCTGATGAAGGAGCTTGAAGAAATCCGCAAAGCAGGGATGAAAAACTTCCGTAACATCCAGGTTGA
TGAAGCTAATTTATTGACTTGGCAAGGGCTTATTGTTCCTGACAACCCTCCATATGATAAGGGAGCCTTC
AGAATCGAAATCAACTTTCCAGCAGAGTACCCATTCAAACCACCGAAGATCACATTTAAAACAAAGATCT
ATCACCCAAACATCGACGAAAAGGGGCAGGTCTGTCTGCCAGTAATTAGTGCCGAAAACTGGAAGCCAGC
AACCAAAACCGACCAAGTAATCCAGTCCCTCATAGCACTGGTGAATGACCCCCAGCCTGAGCACCCGCTT
CGGGCTGACCTAGCTGAAGAATACTCTAAGGACCGTAAAAAATTCGCAAAGAATGCTGAAGAGTTTACAA
AGAAATATGGGGAAAAGCGACCTGTGGACGGTCTTAACGACATCTTCGAGGCTCAAAAGATTGAATGGCA
TGAATAAGCGGCCGCATCGGGCTGACCTAGCTGAAGAATACTCTAAGGACCGTAAAAAATTCGCAAAGAA
TGCTGAAGAGTTTACAAAGAAATATGGGGAAAAGCGACCTGTGGACTAAGCGGCCGCATCGTGACTGACT
GACGATCTGCCTCGCGCGTTTCGGTGATGACGGTGAAAACCTCTGACACATGCAGCTCCCGGAGACGGTC
ACAGCTTGTCTGTAAGCGGATGCCGGGAGCAGACAAGCCCGTCAGGGCGCGTCAGCGGGTGTTGGCGGGT
GTCGGGGCGCAGCCATGACCCAGTCACGTAGCGATAGCGGAGTGTATAATTCTTGAAGACGAAAGGGCCT
CGTGATACGCCTATTTTTATAGGTTAATGTCATGATAATAATGGTTTCTTAGACGTCAGGTGGCACTTTT
CGGGGAAATGTGCGCGGAACCCCTATTTGTTTATTTTTCTAAATACATTCAAATATGTATCCGCTCATGA
GACAATAACCCTGATAAATGCTTCAATAATATTGAAAAAGGAAGAGTATGAGTATTCAACATTTCCGTGT
CGCCCTTATTCCCTTTTTTGCGGCATTTTGCCTTCCTGTTTTTGCTCACCCAGAAACGCTGGTGAAAGTA
AAAGATGCTGAAGATCAGTTGGGTGCACGAGTGGGTTACATCGAACTGGATCTCAACAGCGGTAAGATCC
TTGAGAGTTTTCGCCCCGAAGAACGTTTTCCAATGATGAGCACTTTTAAAGTTCTGCTATGTGGCGCGGT
ATTATCCCGTGTTGACGCCGGGCAAGAGCAACTCGGTCGCCGCATACACTATTCTCAGAATGACTTGGTT
GAGTACTCACCAGTCACAGAAAAGCATCTTACGGATGGCATGACAGTAAGAGAATTATGCAGTGCTGCCA
TAACCATGAGTGATAACACTGCGGCCAACTTACTTCTGACAACGATCGGAGGACCGAAGGAGCTAACCGC
TTTTTTGCACAACATGGGGGATCATGTAACTCGCCTTGATCGTTGGGAACCGGAGCTGAATGAAGCCATA
CCAAACGACGAGCGTGACACCACGATGCCTGCAGCAATGGCAACAACGTTGCGCAAACTATTAACTGGCG
AACTACTTACTCTAGCTTCCCGGCAACAATTAATAGACTGGATGGAGGCGGATAAAGTTGCAGGACCACT
TCTGCGCTCGGCCCTTCCGGCTGGCTGGTTTATTGCTGATAAATCTGGAGCCGGTGAGCGTGGGTCTCGC
GGTATCATTGCAGCACTGGGGCCAGATGGTAAGCCCTCCCGTATCGTAGTTATCTACACGACGGGGAGTC
AGGCAACTATGGATGAACGAAATAGACAGATCGCTGAGATAGGTGCCTCACTGATTAAGCATTGGTAACT
GTCAGACCAAGTTTACTCATATATACTTTAGATTGATTTAAAACTTCATTTTTAATTTAAAAGGATCTAG
GTGAAGATCCTTTTTGATAATCTCATGACCAAAATCCCTTAACGTGAGTTTTCGTTCCACTGAGCGTCAG
ACCCCGTAGAAAAGATCAAAGGATCTTCTTGAGATCCTTTTTTTCTGCGCGTAATCTGCTGCTTGCAAAC
AAAAAAACCACCGCTACCAGCGGTGGTTTGTTTGCCGGATCAAGAGCTACCAACTCTTTTTCCGAAGGTA
ACTGGCTTCAGCAGAGCGCAGATACCAAATACTGTCCTTCTAGTGTAGCCGTAGTTAGGCCACCACTTCA
AGAACTCTGTAGCACCGCCTACATACCTCGCTCTGCTAATCCTGTTACCAGTGGCTGCTGCCAGTGGCGA
TAAGTCGTGTCTTACCGGGTTGGACTCAAGACGATAGTTACCGGATAAGGCGCAGCGGTCGGGCTGAACG
GGGGGTTCGTGCACACAGCCCAGCTTGGAGCGAACGACCTACACCGAACTGAGATACCTACAGCGTGAGC
TATGAGAAAGCGCCACGCTTCCCGAAGGGAGAAAGGCGGACAGGTATCCGGTAAGCGGCAGGGTCGGAAC
AGGAGAGCGCACGAGGGAGCTTCCAGGGGGAAACGCCTGGTATCTTTATAGTCCTGTCGGGTTTCGCCAC
CTCTGACTTGAGCGTCGATTTTTGTGATGCTCGTCAGGGGGGCGGAGCCTATGGAAAAACGCCAGCAACG
CGGCCTTTTTACGGTTCCTGGCCTTTTGCTGGCCTTTTGCTCACATGTTCTTTCCTGCGTTATCCCCTGA
TTCTGTGGATAACCGTATTACCGCCTTTGAGTGAGCTGATACCGCTCGCCGCAGCCGAACGACCGAGCGC
AGCGAGTCAGTGAGCGAGGAAGCGGAAGAGCGCCTGATGCGGTATTTTCTCCTTACGCATCTGTGCGGTA
TTTCACACCGCATAAATTCCGACACCATCGAATGGCGCAAAACCTTTCGCGGTATGGCATGATAGCGCCC
GGAAGAGAGTCAATTCAGGGTGGTGAATGTGAAACCAGTAACGTTATACGATGTCGCAGAGTATGCCGGT
GTCTCTTATCAGACCGTTTCCCGCGTGGTGAACCAGGCCAGCCACGTTTCTGCGAAAACGCGGGAAAAAG
TGGAAGCGGCGATGGCGGAGCTGAATTACATTCCCAACCGCGTGGCACAACAACTGGCGGGCAAACAGTC
GTTGCTGATTGGCGTTGCCACCTCCAGTCTGGCCCTGCACGCGCCGTCGCAAATTGTCGCGGCGATTAAA
TCTCGCGCCGATCAACTGGGTGCCAGCGTGGTGGTGTCGATGGTAGAACGAAGCGGCGTCGAAGCCTGTA
AAGCGGCGGTGCACAATCTTCTCGCGCAACGCGTCAGTGGGCTGATCATTAACTATCCGCTGGATGACCA
GGATGCCATTGCTGTGGAAGCTGCCTGCACTAATGTTCCGGCGTTATTTCTTGATGTCTCTGACCAGACA
CCCATCAACAGTATTATTTTCTCCCATGAAGACGGTACGCGACTGGGCGTGGAGCATCTGGTCGCATTGG
GTCACCAGCAAATCGCGCTGTTAGCGGGCCCATTAAGTTCTGTCTCGGCGCGTCTGCGTCTGGCTGGCTG
GCATAAATATCTCACTCGCAATCAAATTCAGCCGATAGCGGAACGGGAAGGCGACTGGAGTGCCATGTCC
GGTTTTCAACAAACCATGCAAATGCTGAATGAGGGCATCGTTCCCACTGCGATGCTGGTTGCCAACGATC
AGATGGCGCTGGGCGCAATGCGCGCCATTACCGAGTCCGGGCTGCGCGTTGGTGCGGATATCTCGGTAGT
GGGATACGACGATACCGAAGACAGCTCATGTTATATCCCGCCGTTAACCACCATCAAACAGGATTTTCGC
CTGCTGGGGCAAACCAGCGTGGACCGCTTGCTGCAACTCTCTCAGGGCCAGGCGGTGAAGGGCAATCAGC
TGTTGCCCGTCTCACTGGTGAAAAGAAAAACCACCCTGGCGCCCAATACGCAAACCGCCTCTCCCCGCGC
GTTGGCCGATTCATTAATGCAGCTGGCACGACAGGTTTCCCGACTGGAAAGCGGGCAGTGAGCGCAACGC
AATTAATGTAAGTTAGCTCACTCATTATGCACCCCAGGCTTTACACTTTATGCTTCCGGCTCGTATGTTG
TGTGGAATTGTGAGCGGATAACAATTTAACACAGGAAACAGCTATGACCATGATTACGGATTCACTGGCC
GTCGTTTTACAACGTCGTGACTGGGAAAACCCTGGCGTTACCCAACTTAATCGCCTTGCAGCACATCCCC
CTTTCGCCAGCTGGCGTAATAGCGAAGAGGCCCGCACCGATCGCCCTTCCCAACAGTTGCGCAGCCTGAA
TGGCGAATGGCGCTTTGCCTGGTTTCCGGCACCAGAAGCGGTGCCGGAAAGCTGGCTGGAGTGCGATCTT
CCTGAGGCCGATACTGTCGTCGTCCCCTCAAACTGGCAGATGCACGGTTACGATGCGCCCATCTACACCA
ACGTGACCTATCCCATTACGGTCAATCCGCCGTTTGTTCCCACGGAGAATCCGACGGGTTGTTACTCGCT
CACATTTAATGTTGATGAAAGCTGGCTACAGGAAGGCCAGACGCGAATTATTTTTGATGGCGTTGGAATT
AGCTTATCGACTGCACGGTGCACCAATGCTTCTGGCGTCAGGCAGCCATCGGAAGCTGTGGTATGGCTGT
GCAGGTCGTAAATCACTGCATAATTCGTGTCGCTCAAGGCGCACTCCCGTTCTGGATAATGTTTTTTGCG
CCGACATCATAACGGTTCTGGCAAATATTCTGAAATGAGCTGTTGACAATTAATCATCGGCTCGTATAAT
GTGTGGAATTGTGAGCGGATAACAATTTCACACAGGAAACAGTATTC
