>Addgene plasmid #248846 | GST-tag ARIH2 binding E2 variant L3A2-2 | depositor partial sequence | sequence record 490888 | sequence of insert with pGEX 5'
CATCCTCCAAAATCGGATGAAAACCTGTATTTTCAGGGATCCATGAAAGCGGCCAGCAGGAGGCTGATGA
AGGAGCTTGAAGAAATCCGCAAAGCAGGGATGAAAAACTTCCGTAACATCCAGGTTGATGAAGCTAATTT
ATTGACTTGGCAAGGGCTTATTGTTCCTGACAACCCTCCATATGATAAGGGAGCCTTCAGAATCGAAATC
AACTTTCCAGCAGAGTACCCATTCAAACCACCGAAGATCACATTTAAAACAAAGATCTATCACCCAAACA
TCGACGAAAAGGGGCAGGTCTGTCTGCCAGTAATTAGTGCCGAAAACTGGAAGCCAGCAACCAAAACCGA
CCAAGTAATCCAGTCCCTCATAGCACTGGTGAATGACCCCCAGCCTGAGCACCCGCTTCGGGCTGACCTA
GCTGAAGAATACTCTAAGGACCGTAAAAAATTCGCAAAGAATGCTGAAGAGTTTACAAAGAAATATGGGG
AAAAGCGACCTGTGGACGGTCTTAACGACATCTTCGAGGCTCAAAAGATTGAATGGCATGAATAAGCGGC
CGCATCGGGCTGACCTAGCTGAAGAATACTCTAAGGACCGTAAAAAATTCGCAAAGAATGCTGAAGAGTT
TACAAAGAAATATGGGGAAAAGCGACCTGTGGACTAAGCGGCCGCATCGTGACTGACTGACGATCTGCCT
CGCGCGTTTCGGTGATGACGGTGAAAACCTCTGACACATGCAGCTCCCGGAGACGGTCACAGCTTGTCTG
TAAGCGGATGCCGGGAGCAGACAAGCCCGTCAGGGCGCGTCAGCGGGTGTTGGCGGGTGTCGGGGCGCAG
CCATGACCCAGTCACGTAGCGATAGCGGAGTGTATAATTCTTGAAGACGAAAGGGCCTCGTG
